>Addgene plasmid #103761 | LSB-hsa-miR-96-5p | depositor full sequence | sequence record 196570 | Full Sequence
AATTGAGGGGATAACGCAGGAAAGAACATGTGAGCAAAAGGCCAGCAAAAGGCCAGGAACCGTAAAAAGG
CCGCGTTGCTGGCGTTTTTCCATAGGCTCCGCCCCCCTGACGAGCATCACAAAAATCGACGCTCAAGTCA
GAGGTGGCGAAACCCGACAGGACTATAAAGATACCAGGCGTTTCCCCCTGGAAGCTCCCTCGTGCGCTCT
CCTGTTCCGACCCTGCCGCTTACCGGATACCTGTCCGCCTTTCTCCCTTCGGGAAGCGTGGCGCTTTCTC
ATAGCTCACGCTGTAGGTATCTCAGTTCGGTGTAGGTCGTTCGCTCCAAGCTGGGCTGTGTGCACGAACC
CCCCGTTCAGCCCGACCGCTGCGCCTTATCCGGTAACTATCGTCTTGAGTCCAACCCGGTAAGACACGAC
TTATCGCCACTGGCAGCAGCCACTGGTAACAGGATTAGCAGAGCGAGGTATGTAGGCGGTGCTACAGAGT
TCTTGAAGTGGTGGCCTAACTACGGCTACACTAGAAGAACAGTATTTGGTATCTGCGCTCTGCTGAAGCC
AGTTACCTTCGGAAAAAGAGTTGGTAGCTCTTGATCCGGCAAACAAACCACCGCTGGTAGCGGTGGTTTT
TTTGTTTGCAAGCAGCAGATTACGCGCAGAAAAAAAGGATCTCAAGAAGATCCTTTGATCTTTTCTACGG
GGTCTGACGCTCAGTGGAACGAAAACTCACGTTAAGGGATTTTGGTCATGAGATTATCAAAAAGGATCTT
CACCTAGATCCTTTTAAATTAAAAATGAAGTTTTAAATCAATCTAAAGTATATATGAGTAAACTTGGTCT
GACAGTTACCAATGCTTAATCAGTGAGGCACCTATCTCAGCGATCTGTCTATTTCGTTCATCCATAGTTG
CCTGACTCCCCGTCGTGTAGATAACTACGATACGGGAGGGCTTACCATCTGGCCCCAGTGCTGCAATGAT
ACCGCGAGAACCACGCTCACCGGCTCCAGATTTATCAGCAATAAACCAGCCAGCCGGAAGGGCCGAGCGC
AGAAGTGGTCCTGCAACTTTATCCGCCTCCATCCAGTCTATTAATTGTTGCCGGGAAGCTAGAGTAAGTA
GTTCGCCAGTTAATAGTTTGCGCAACGTTGTTGCCATTGCTACAGGCATCGTGGTGTCACGCTCGTCGTT
TGGTATGGCTTCATTCAGCTCCGGTTCCCAACGATCAAGGCGAGTTACATGATCCCCCATGTTGTGCAAA
AAAGCGGTTAGCTCCTTCGGTCCTCCGATCGTTGTCAGAAGTAAGTTGGCCGCAGTGTTATCACTCATGG
TTATGGCAGCACTGCATAATTCTCTTACTGTCATGCCATCCGTAAGATGCTTTTCTGTGACTGGTGAGTA
CTCAACCAAGTCATTCTGAGAATAGTGTATGCGGCGACCGAGTTGCTCTTGCCCGGCGTCAATACGGGAT
AATACCGCGCCACATAGCAGAACTTTAAAAGTGCTCATCATTGGAAAACGTTCTTCGGGGCGAAAACTCT
CAAGGATCTTACCGCTGTTGAGATCCAGTTCGATGTAACCCACTCGTGCACCCAACTGATCTTCAGCATC
TTTTACTTTCACCAGCGTTTCTGGGTGAGCAAAAACAGGAAGGCAAAATGCCGCAAAAAAGGGAATAAGG
GCGACACGGAAATGTTGAATACTCATACTCTTCCTTTTTCAATATTATTGAAGCATTTATCAGGGTTATT
GTCTCATGAGCGGATACATATTTGAATGTAGCTCCGAATTTCTCGAGGGCTTGTCGACGACGGCGGTCTC
CGTCGTCAGGATCATGAATTCGACCCGCCTGCCACCATGACCGAGTACAAGCCCACGGTGCGCCTCGCCA
CCCGCGACGACGTCCCCCGGGCCGTACGCACCCTCGCCGCCGCGTTCGCCGACTACCCCGCCACGCGCCA
CACCGTCGACCCGGACCGCCACATCGAGCGGGTCACCGAGCTGCAAGAACTCTTCCTCACGCGCGTCGGG
CTCGACATCGGCAAGGTGTGGGTCGCGGACGACGGCGCCGCGGTGGCGGTCTGGACCACGCCGGAGAGCG
TCGAAGCGGGGGCGGTGTTCGCCGAGATCGGCCCGCGCATGGCCGAGTTGAGCGGTTCCCGGCTGGCCGC
GCAGCAACAGATGGAAGGCCTCCTGGCGCCGCACCGGCCCAAGGAGCCCGCGTGGTTCCTGGCCACCGTC
GGCGTCTCGCCCGACCACCAGGGCAAGGGTCTGGGCAGCGCCGTCGTGCTCCCCGGAGTGGAGGCGGCCG
AGCGCGCCGGGGTGCCCGCCTTCCTGGAGACATCCGCGCCCCGCAACCTCCCCTTCTACGAGCGGCTCGG
CTTCACCGTCACCGCCGACGTCGAGGTGCCCGAAGGACCGCGCACCTGGTGCATGACCCGCAAGCCCGGT
GCCTGATACGCGTGAATTCACTCCTCAGGTGCAGGCTGCCTATCAGAAGGTGGTGGCTGGTGTGGCCAAT
GCCCTGGCTCACAAATACCACTGAGATCTTTTTCCCTCTGCCAAAAATTATGGGGACATCATGAAGCCCC
TTGAGCATCTGACTTCTGGCTAATAAAGGAAATTTATTTTCATTGCAATAGTGTGTTGGAATTTTTTGTG
TCTCTCACTCGGAAGGACATATGGGAGGGCAAATCATTTAAAACATCAGAATGAGTATTTGGTTTAGAGT
TTGGCAACATATGCCCATATGCTGGCTGCCATGAACAAAGGTTGGCTATAAAGAGGTCATCAGTATATGA
AACAGCCCCCTGCTGTCCATTCCTTATTCCATAGAAAAGCCTTGACTTGAGGTTAGATTTTTTTTATATT
TTGTTTTGTGTTATTTTTTTCTTTAACATCCCTAAAATTTTCCTTACATGTTTTACTAGCCAGATTTTTC
CTCCTCTCCTGACTACTCCCAGTCATAGCTGTCCCTCTTCTCTTATGGAGATCCCTCGACCTGCAGCCCA
AGCTTGAATTCTCTAGAATTACCCTGTTATCCCTATGCTTGGTTTACCGAGCTCTTATTGGTTTTCAAAC
TTCATTGACTGTGCCCAACGCGCCTGGGAGCTCACGGGGACAGCCCCCCCCCAAAGCCCCCAGGGATGTA
ATTACGTCCCTCCCCCGCTAGGGGGCAGCAGCGAGCCGCCCGGGGCTCCGCTCCGGTCCGGCGCTCCCCC
CGCATCCCCGAGCCGGCAGCGTGCGGGGACAGCCCGGGCACGGGGAAGGTGGCACGGGATCGCTTTCCTC
TGAACGCTTCTCGCTGCTCTTTGAGCCTGCAGACACCTGGGGGGATACGGGGAAAAAGCTAGGCTGAAAG
ACCGGTTCTTAGAATGACACGCGCCTGGGAGCTCACGGGGACAGCCCCCCCCCAAAGCCCCCAGGGATGT
AATTACGTCCCTCCCCCGCTAGGGGGCAGCAGCGAGCCGCCCGGGGCTCCGCTCCGGTCCGGCGCTCCCC
CCGCATCCCCGAGCCGGCAGCGTGCGGGGACAGCCCGGGCACGGGGAAGGTGGCACGGGATCGCTTTCCT
CTGAACGCTTCTCGCTGCTCTTTGAGCCTGCAGACACCTGGGGGGATACGGGGAAAAAGCTAACTTCTGA
GACGACAACTTTGTATAGAAAAGTTGGCTCCGAATTCGCCCTTGACAGCAGAGATCCAGTTTGGTTAATT
AATTGGCTCCGGTGCCCGTCAGTGGGCAGAGCGCACATCGCCCACAGTCCCCGAGAAGTTGTGGGGAGGG
GTCGGCAATTGAACCGGTGCCTAGAGAAGGTGGCGCGGGGTAAACTGGGAAAGTGATGTCGTGTACTGGC
TCCGCCTTTTTCCCGAGGGTGGGGGAGAACCGTATATAAGTGCAGTAGTCGCCGTGAACGTTCTTTTTCG
CAACGGGTTTGCCGCCAGAACACAGGTAAGTGCCGTGTGTGGTTCCCGCGGGCCTGGCCTCTTTACGGGT
TATGGCCCTTGCGTGCCTTGAATTACTTCCACCTGGCTGCAGTACGTGATTCTTGATCCCGAGCTTCGGG
TTGGAAGTGGGTGGGAGAGTTCGAGGCCTTGCGCTTAAGGAGCCCCTTCGCCTCGTGCTTGAGTTGAGGC
CTGGCCTGGGCGCTGGGGCCGCCGCGTGCGAATCTGGTGGCACCTTCGCGCCTGTCTCGCTGCTTTCGAT
AAGTCTCTAGCCATTTAAAATTTTTGATGACCTGCTGCGACGCTTTTTTTCTGGCAAGATAGTCTTGTAA
ATGCGGGCCAAGATCTGCACACTGGTATTTCGGTTTTTGGGGCCGCGGGCGGCGACGGGGCCCGTGCGTC
CCAGCGCACATGTTCGGCGAGGCGGGGCCTGCGAGCGCGGCCACCGAGAATCGGACGGGGGTAGTCTCAA
GCTGGCCGGCCTGCTCTGGTGCCTGGCCTCGCGCCGCCGTGTATCGCCCCGCCCTGGGCGGCAAGGCTGG
CCCGGTCGGCACCAGTTGCGTGAGCGGAAAGATGGCCGCTTCCCGGCCCTGCTGCAGGGAGCTCAAAATG
GAGGACGCGGCGCTCGGGAGAGCGGGCGGGTGAGTCACCCACACAAAGGAAAAGGGCCTTTCCGTCCTCA
GCCGTCGCTTCATGTGACTCCACGGAGTACCGGGCGCCGTCCAGGCACCTCGATTAGTTCTCGAGCTTTT
GGAGTACGTCGTCTTTAGGTTGGGGGGAGGGGTTTTATGCGATGGAGTTTCCCCACACTGAGTGGGTGGA
GACTGAAGTTAGGCCAGCTTGGCACTTGATGTAATTCTCCTTGGAATTTGCCCTTTTTGAGTTTGGATCT
TGGTTCATTCTCAAGCCTCAGACAGTGGTTCAAAGTTTTTTTCTTCCATTTCAGGTGTCGTGAGAAGGGC
GAATTCGACCCAAGTTTGTACAAAAAAGCAGGCTGGATCCAGGTGCCACCATGGTGAGCGAGCTGATTAA
GGAGAACATGCACATGAAGCTGTACATGGAGGGCACCGTGAACAACCACCACTTCAAGTGCACATCCGAG
GGCGAAGGCAAGCCCTACGAGGGCACCCAGACCATGAGAATCAAGGCGGTCGAGGGCGGCCCTCTCCCCT
TCGCCTTCGACATCCTGGCTACCAGCTTCATGTACGGCAGCAAAACCTTCATCAACCACACCCAGGGCAT
CCCCGACTTCTTTAAGCAGTCCTTCCCCGAGGGCTTCACATGGGAGAGAGTCACCACATACGAAGATGGG
GGCGTGCTGACCGCTACCCAGGACACCAGCCTCCAGGACGGCTGCCTCATCTACAACGTCAAGATCAGAG
GGGTGAACTTCCCATCCAACGGCCCTGTGATGCAGAAGAAAACACTCGGCTGGGAGGCCTCCACCGAGAC
ACTGTACCCCGCTGACGGCGGCCTGGAAGGCAGAGCCGACATGGCCCTGAAGCTCGTGGGCGGGGGCCAC
CTGATCTGCAACCTTAAGACCACATACAGATCCAAGAAACCCGCTAAGAACCTCAAGATGCCCGGCGTCT
ACTATGTGGACAGGAGACTGGAAAGAATCAAGGAGGCCGACAAAGAGACATACGTCGAGCAGCACGAGGT
GGCTGTGGCCAGATACTGCGACCTCCCTAGCAAACTGGGGCACAAACTTAATTGAGAATTCTACCACCCA
GCTTTCTTGTACAAAGTGGTACGTCTCAAGACCAGAGGTCTCTGCTTCATCAGCCAGCAAAAATGTGCTA
GTGCCAAAAGCAAAAATGTGCTAGTGCCAAAAGCAAAAATGTGCTAGTGCCAAAAGCAAAAATGTGCTAG
TGCCAAACAACCAGAAGAGACCTGTGCTTCACTCCTCAGGTGCAGGCTGCCTATCAGAAGGTGGTGGCTG
GTGTGGCCAATGCCCTGGCTCACAAATACCACTGAGATCTTTTTCCCTCTGCCAAAAATTATGGGGACAT
CATGAAGCCCCTTGAGCATCTGACTTCTGGCTAATAAAGGAAATTTATTTTCATTGCAATAGTGTGTTGG
AATTTTTTGTGTCTCTCACTCGGAAGGACATATGGGAGGGCAAATCATTTAAAACATCAGAATGAGTATT
TGGTTTAGAGTTTGGCAACATATGCCCATATGCTGGCTGCCATGAACAAAGGTTGGCTATAAAGAGGTCA
TCAGTATATGAAACAGCCCCCTGCTGTCCATTCCTTATTCCATAGAAAAGCCTTGACTTGAGGTTAGATT
TTTTTTATATTTTGTTTTGTGTTATTTTTTTCTTTAACATCCCTAAAATTTTCCTTACATGTTTTACTAG
CCAGATTTTTCCTCCTCTCCTGACTACTCCCAGTCATAGCTGTCCCTCTTCTCTTATGGAGATCCCGAGC
GGTGCGTTTTTATGCTTGTAGTATTGTATAATGTTTTTAAGATCCAAGCTTCTGACCTCTTCTCTTCCTC
CCACAGGGCCTCGAGACAATTGCATCGATGGTACCAGTGAAAGTCTGCAATGAATTCGAGTTGGCGCGCC
TGTCATTCTAAATCTCTCTTTCAGCCTAAAGCTTTTTCCCCGTATCCCCCCAGGTGTCTGCAGGCTCAAA
GAGCAGCGAGAAGCGTTCAGAGGAAAGCGATCCCGTGCCACCTTCCCCGTGCCCGGGCTGTCCCCGCACG
CTGCCGGCTCGGGGATGCGGGGGGAGCGCCGGACCGGAGCGGAGCCCCGGGCGGCTCGCTGCTGCCCCCT
AGCGGGGGAGGGACGTAATTACATCCCTGGGGGCTTTGGGAGGGGGCTGTCCCCGTGAGCTCCCAGGCGC
GCCTGTCATTCTAAATCTCTCTTTCAGCCTAAAGCTTTTTCCCCGTATCCCCCCAGGTGTCTGCAGGCTC
AAAGAGCAGCGAGAAGCGTTCAGAGGAAAGCGATCCCGTGCCACCTTCCCCGTGCCCGGGCTGTCCCCGC
ACGCTGCCGGCTCGGGGATGCGGGGGGAGCGCCGGACCGGAGCGGAGCCCCGGGCGGCTCGCTGCTGCCC
CCTAGCGGGGGAGGGACGTAATTACATCCCTGGGGGCTTTGGGGGGGGGCTGTCCCCGTGAGCTCCCAGG
CGCGCCAACTCGGTACCGTATCGATGTCGACGTTAACGCTAGTGATATCAACTTTGTATAGAAAAGTTGG
CTCCGAATTCGCCCTTGACAGCAGAGATCCAGTTTGGTTAATTAATTGGCTCCGGTGCCCGTCAGTGGGC
AGAGCGCACATCGCCCACAGTCCCCGAGAAGTTGTGGGGAGGGGTCGGCAATTGAACCGGTGCCTAGAGA
AGGTGGCGCGGGGTAAACTGGGAAAGTGATGTCGTGTACTGGCTCCGCCTTTTTCCCGAGGGTGGGGGAG
AACCGTATATAAGTGCAGTAGTCGCCGTGAACGTTCTTTTTCGCAACGGGTTTGCCGCCAGAACACAGGT
AAGTGCCGTGTGTGGTTCCCGCGGGCCTGGCCTCTTTACGGGTTATGGCCCTTGCGTGCCTTGAATTACT
TCCACCTGGCTGCAGTACGTGATTCTTGATCCCGAGCTTCGGGTTGGAAGTGGGTGGGAGAGTTCGAGGC
CTTGCGCTTAAGGAGCCCCTTCGCCTCGTGCTTGAGTTGAGGCCTGGCCTGGGCGCTGGGGCCGCCGCGT
GCGAATCTGGTGGCACCTTCGCGCCTGTCTCGCTGCTTTCGATAAGTCTCTAGCCATTTAAAATTTTTGA
TGACCTGCTGCGACGCTTTTTTTCTGGCAAGATAGTCTTGTAAATGCGGGCCAAGATCTGCACACTGGTA
TTTCGGTTTTTGGGGCCGCGGGCGGCGACGGGGCCCGTGCGTCCCAGCGCACATGTTCGGCGAGGCGGGG
CCTGCGAGCGCGGCCACCGAGAATCGGACGGGGGTAGTCTCAAGCTGGCCGGCCTGCTCTGGTGCCTGGC
CTCGCGCCGCCGTGTATCGCCCCGCCCTGGGCGGCAAGGCTGGCCCGGTCGGCACCAGTTGCGTGAGCGG
AAAGATGGCCGCTTCCCGGCCCTGCTGCAGGGAGCTCAAAATGGAGGACGCGGCGCTCGGGAGAGCGGGC
GGGTGAGTCACCCACACAAAGGAAAAGGGCCTTTCCGTCCTCAGCCGTCGCTTCATGTGACTCCACGGAG
TACCGGGCGCCGTCCAGGCACCTCGATTAGTTCTCGAGCTTTTGGAGTACGTCGTCTTTAGGTTGGGGGG
AGGGGTTTTATGCGATGGAGTTTCCCCACACTGAGTGGGTGGAGACTGAAGTTAGGCCAGCTTGGCACTT
GATGTAATTCTCCTTGGAATTTGCCCTTTTTGAGTTTGGATCTTGGTTCATTCTCAAGCCTCAGACAGTG
GTTCAAAGTTTTTTTCTTCCATTTCAGGTGTCGTGAGAAGGGCGAATTCGACCCAAGTTTGTACAAAAAA
GCAGGCTCGCCACCATGGTGAGCAAGGGCGAGGAGCTGTTCACCGGGGTGGTGCCCATCCTGGTCGAGCT
GGACGGCGACGTAAACGGCCACAAGTTCAGCGTGAGGGGCGAGGGCGAGGGCGATGCCACCAACGGCAAG
CTGACCCTGAAGTTCATCTGCACCACCGGCAAGCTGCCCGTGCCCTGGCCCACCCTCGTGACCACCCTGA
GCCACGGCGTGCAGTGCTTCGCCCGCTACCCCGACCACATGAAGCAGCACGACTTCTTCAAGTCCGCCAT
GCCCGAAGGCTACGTCCAGGAGCGCACCATCTTCTTCAAGGACGACGGCACCTACAAGACCCGCGCCGAG
GTGAAGTTCGAGGGCGACACCCTAGTGAACCGCATCGAGCTGAAGGGCGTCGACTTCAAGGAGGACGGCA
ACATCCTGGGGCACAAGCTGGAGTACAACTTCAACAGCCACAACATCTATATCATGGCCGTCAAGCAGAA
GAACGGCATCAAGGTGAACTTCAAGATCCGCCACAACGTGGAGGACGGCAGCGTGCAGCTCGCCGACCAC
TACCAGCAGAACACCCCCATCGGCGACGGCCCCGTGCTGCTGCCCGACAGCCACTACCTGAGCACCCAGT
CCGTGCTGAGCAAAGACCCCAACGAGAAGCGCGATCACATGGTCCTGCTGGAGTTCCGCACCGCCGCCGG
GATCACTCTCGGCATGGACGAGCTGTACAAGTAATACCACCCAGCTTTCTTGTACAAAGTGGTACGCGTG
AATTCACTCCTCAGGTGCAGGCTGCCTATCAGAAGGTGGTGGCTGGTGTGGCCAATGCCCTGGCTCACAA
ATACCACTGAGATCTTTTTCCCTCTGCCAAAAATTATGGGGACATCATGAAGCCCCTTGAGCATCTGACT
TCTGGCTAATAAAGGAAATTTATTTTCATTGCAATAGTGTGTTGGAATTTTTTGTGTCTCTCACTCGGAA
GGACATATGGGAGGGCAAATCATTTAAAACATCAGAATGAGTATTTGGTTTAGAGTTTGGCAACATATGC
CCATATGCTGGCTGCCATGAACAAAGGTTGGCTATAAAGAGGTCATCAGTATATGAAACAGCCCCCTGCT
GTCCATTCCTTATTCCATAGAAAAGCCTTGACTTGAGGTTAGATTTTTTTTATATTTTGTTTTGTGTTAT
TTTTTTCTTTAACATCCCTAAAATTTTCCTTACATGTTTTACTAGCCAGATTTTTCCTCCTCTCCTGACT
ACTCCCAGTCATAGCTGTCCCTCTTCTCTTATGGAGATCCCTCGACCTGCAGCCCAAGCTTGGCGTAATC
ATGGTCATAGCTGTTTCCTGTGTGAAATTGTTATCCGCTCACAATTCCACACAACATACGAGCCGGAAGC
ATAAAGTGTAAAGCCTGGGGTGCCTAATGAGTGAGCTAACTCACATTAATTGCGTTGCGCTCACTGCCCG
CTTTCCAGTCGGGAAACCTGTCGTGCCAGCGGATCGACAGTACTAAGCTTGGTCTAATACCCAATCTCTC
GTCTTATCCAGATGTTTTATACGCCTCTGGCCCGTGTCTCAAAATCTCTGATGTTACATTGCACAAGATA
AAATAATATCATCATGAACAATAAAACTGTCTGCTTACATAAACAGTAATACAAGGGGTGTTATGAGCCA
TATTCAACGGGAAACGTCGAGGCCGCGATTAAATTCCAACATGGATGCTGATTTATATGGGTATAAATGG
GCTCGCGATAATGTCGGGCAATCAGGTGCGACAATCTATCGCTTGTATGGGAAGCCCGATGCGCCAGAGT
TGTTTCTGAAACATGGCAAAGGTAGCGTTGCCAATGATGTTACAGATGAGATGGTCAGACTAAACTGGCT
GACGGAATTTATGCCTCTTCCGACCATCAAGCATTTTATCCGTACTCCTGATGATGCATGGTTACTCACC
ACTGCGATCCCCGGAAAAACAGCATTCCAGGTATTAGAAGAATATCCTGATTCAGGTGAAAATATTGTTG
ATGCGCTGGCAGTGTTCCTGCGCCGGTTGCATTCGATTCCTGTTTGTAATTGTCCTTTTAACAGCGATCG
CGTATTTCGTCTCGCTCAGGCGCAATCACGAATGAATAACGGTTTGGTTGATGCGAGTGATTTTGATGAC
GAGCGTAATGGCTGGCCTGTTGAACAAGTCTGGAAAGAAATGCATAAACTTTTGCCATTCTCACCGGATT
CAGTCGTCACTCATGGTGATTTCTCACTTGATAACCTTATTTTTGACGAGGGGAAATTAATAGGTTGTAT
TGATGTTGGACGAGTCGGAATCGCAGACCGATACCAGGATCTTGCCATCCTATGGAACTGCCTCGGTGAG
TTTTCTCCTTCATTACAGAAACGGCTTTTTCAAAAATATGGTATTGATAATCCTGATATGAATAAATTGC
AGTTTCATTTGATGCTCGATGAGTTTTTCTAATCAGAATTGGTTAATTGGTTGTAACACTGGCAGAGCAT
TACGCTGACTTGACGGGACGGCGCAAGCTCATGACCAAAATCCCTTAACGTGAGTTACGCGTCGTTCCAC
TGAGCGTCAGAGGTATCACTAGTATTACAGAGGTAAGTTATAACAGTCGCCTAACCC
Features (pLannotate 1.2.2; 28 found; start..end, strand, type, name):
     87..675     -  rep_origin     ori: high-copy-number ColE1/pMB1/pBR322/pUC origin of replication
    846..1706    -  CDS            AmpR: β-lactamase; bla; confers resistance to ampicillin, carbenicillin, and related antibiotics
   1707..1778    -  promoter       AmpR promoter: bla
   1857..2456    +  CDS            PuroR: puromycin N-acetyltransferase; pac from Streptomyces alboniger; confers resistance to puromycin
   2461..2541    +  CDS            HBB (fragment): HBB_PONPY - Experimental evidence at transcript level: Swiss-Prot protein existence level 2. Involved in oxygen transport from the lung to the various peripheral tissues. From Pongo pygmaeus (Bornean orangutan).
   2612..2667    +  polyA_signal   β-globin poly(A) signal: rabbit β-globin polyadenylation signal (Gil and Proudfoot, 1987)
   3646..3666    +  protein_bind   attB4: mutant version of attB; core recombination site for the Gateway® BP reaction BP Clonase™
   3734..3945    +  promoter       EF-1α core promoter: core promoter for human elongation factor EF-1α
   3946..4884    +  intron         EF-1α intron A: intron upstream of the start codon of human EF-1α
   4911..4931    +  protein_bind   attB1: mutant version of attB; core recombination site for the Gateway® BP reaction BP Clonase™
   4951..5646    +  CDS            mKate2: mKate2 is a basic (constitutively fluorescent) red fluorescent protein published in 2009, derived from Entacmaea quadricolor. It is reported to be a rapidly-maturing monomer with moderate acid sensitivity.
   5666..5690    -  protein_bind   attB2: mutant version of attB; recombination site for the Gateway® BP reaction BP Clonase™
   5838..5912    +  CDS            HBB (fragment): HBB_PONPY - Experimental evidence at transcript level: Swiss-Prot protein existence level 2. Involved in oxygen transport from the lung to the various peripheral tissues. From Pongo pygmaeus (Bornean orangutan).
   5983..6038    +  polyA_signal   β-globin poly(A) signal: rabbit β-globin polyadenylation signal (Gil and Proudfoot, 1987)
   6422..6447    +  misc_feature   SA: splice acceptor site
   7119..7139    +  protein_bind   attB4: mutant version of attB; core recombination site for the Gateway® BP reaction BP Clonase™
   7207..7418    +  promoter       EF-1α core promoter: core promoter for human elongation factor EF-1α
   7419..8357    +  intron         EF-1α intron A: intron upstream of the start codon of human EF-1α
   8384..8404    +  protein_bind   attB1: mutant version of attB; core recombination site for the Gateway® BP reaction BP Clonase™
   8415..9131    +  CDS            EBFP2: EBFP2 is a basic (constitutively fluorescent) blue fluorescent protein published in 2007, derived from Aequorea victoria. It is reported to be a rapidly-maturing monomer with moderate acid sensitivity.
   9139..9163    -  protein_bind   attB2: mutant version of attB; recombination site for the Gateway® BP reaction BP Clonase™
   9167..9247    +  CDS            HBB (fragment): HBB_PONPY - Experimental evidence at transcript level: Swiss-Prot protein existence level 2. Involved in oxygen transport from the lung to the various peripheral tissues. From Pongo pygmaeus (Bornean orangutan).
   9318..9373    +  polyA_signal   β-globin poly(A) signal: rabbit β-globin polyadenylation signal (Gil and Proudfoot, 1987)
   9756..9778    -  protein_bind   lac operator (fragment): The lac repressor binds to the lac operator to inhibit transcription in E. coli. This inhibition can be relieved by adding lactose or isopropyl-β-D-thiogalactopyranoside (IPTG). lac repressor encoded by lacI
   9782..9812    -  promoter       lac promoter: promoter for the E. coli lac operon
   9827..9848    -  protein_bind   CAP binding site: CAP binding activates transcription in the presence of cAMP. E. coli catabolite activator protein
   9861..9900    -  CDS            lacI (fragment): lac repressor; lacI; The lac repressor binds to the lac operator to inhibit transcription in E. coli. This inhibition can be relieved by adding lactose or isopropyl-β-D-thiogalactopyranoside (IPTG).
  10073..10882   +  CDS            KanR: aminoglycoside phosphotransferase; aph(3')-Ia; confers resistance to kanamycin in bacteria or G418 (Geneticin®) in eukaryotes
