[The description below was written by a language model from this plasmid's Addgene catalogue record and pLannotate feature annotations shown in this document.]
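Description:
LSB-hsa-miR-96-5p is an 11 kb mammalian expression plasmid built on the Low Sensor Backbone (LSB) and designed as a two-colour fluorescent sensor of microRNA activity. It replicates in E. coli from a high-copy ColE1/pUC-type origin and carries both β-lactamase (AmpR) and an aminoglycoside phosphotransferase (KanR), so it is selected with ampicillin and kanamycin together. A puromycin N-acetyltransferase coding sequence followed by a rabbit β-globin polyadenylation signal is also present for selection in mammalian cells. The feature table does not annotate a promoter for it.

The payload consists of two parallel transcription units, each driven by the human EF-1α core promoter with its intron A and terminated by a β-globin-derived 3' region and poly(A) signal. One unit expresses the red fluorescent protein mKate2, the other the blue fluorescent protein EBFP2. Gateway attB4, attB1 and attB2 scars flank the promoters and coding sequences, reflecting modular assembly of the units, while the catalogue lists Gibson cloning as the cloning method. According to the record, a target site for human miR-96-5p lies in the 3' UTR of the mKate2 transcript. This site is not annotated separately in the feature table, but an unannotated gap lies between attB2 and the β-globin sequence of that unit. When miR-96-5p is active in a transfected cell, the mKate2 message is repressed while EBFP2 is unaffected. The ratio of red to blue fluorescence therefore reports miRNA activity, normalised for plasmid delivery and expression.

The depositor notes that the repeated poly(A) elements make the plasmid inherently unstable. They also report small insertions flanking the puromycin coding region in the physical plasmid relative to the deposited sequence, which do not impair puromycin selection.
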