Addgene plasmid #103761: LSB-hsa-miR-96-5p
Purpose: Used to sense miRNA activity using fluorescence based tools. hsa-miR-96-5p target in 3' UTR of of mKate. miRNA activity can be measured by the repression of mKate2 relative to EBFP2 fluorescent proteins . Plasmid is inherently unstable; please see Depositor Comments
Depositing lab: Ron Weiss. Depositing organization: Massachusetts Institute of Technology. Publication: A mixed antagonistic/synergistic miRNA repression model enables accurate predictions of multi-input miRNA sensor activity. Gam JJ, Babb J, Weiss R. Nat Commun. 2018 Jun 22;9(1):2430. doi: 10.1038/s41467-018-04575-0. PubMed 29934631.
Backbone
  Vector backbone: Low Sensor Backbone (LSB)
  Vector type: Mammalian Expression, Synthetic Biology
Growth in bacteria
  Bacterial resistance: Ampicillin and Kanamycin, 100 & 50 μg/mL
  Growth temperature: 30°C
  Growth strain: NEB Stable
  Copy number: High Copy
Gene/Insert
  Gene/Insert name: hsa-miR-96-5p target
  Species: H. sapiens (human)
  Entrez Gene: MIR96 (a.k.a. DFNA50, MIRN96, hsa-mir-96, miR-96, miRNA96)
  Promoter: EF-1a
  Cloning method: Gibson Cloning
Terms and licenses: Academic/Nonprofit Terms; Industry Terms: Not Available to Industry
Depositor comments: Please note that this plasmid is inherently unstable due to a repeating poly A element. We recommend performing a diagnostic digest on multiple colonies upon receipt. The depositors would like to note the presence of several discrepancies between the depositor sequence and physical plasmid sequence. In particular, the sequences upstream and downstream of the puromycin coding region have 10 bp insertions which do not affect the ability to perform puromycin selection. The sequences for those regions within the physical plasmids are as follows: Upstream of Puro: GAATTCGACCGCCTGTCTCAAGGTGCCACC; Downstream of Puro: GCTTTGAGACTACGCGTGAATTCACTCCTC. Please contact if you are interested in this plasmid prior to placing an order.
How to cite: LSB-hsa-miR-96-5p was a gift from Ron Weiss (Addgene plasmid # 103761 ; http://n2t.net/addgene:103761 ; RRID:Addgene_103761)
