>Addgene plasmid #103761 | LSB-hsa-miR-96-5p | depositor partial sequence | sequence record 196571 | hsa-miR-96-5p target
AGCAAAAATGTGCTAGTGCCAAA
