>Addgene plasmid #103761 | LSB-hsa-miR-96-5p | addgene partial sequence | sequence record 240239 | mKate2-F 5'-ACCCGCTAAGAACCTCAAGA-3'
TCAAGGAGGCCGACAAAGAGACATACGTCGAGCAGCACGAGGTGGCTGTGGCCAGATACTGCGACCTCCC
TAGCAAACTGGGGCACAAACTTAATTGAGAATTCTACCACCCAGCTTTCTTGTACAAAGTGGTACGTCTC
AAGACCAGAGGTCTCTGCTTCATCAGCCAGCAAAAATGTGCTAGTGCCAAAAGCAAAAATGTGCTAGTGC
CAAAAGCAAAAATGTGCTAGTGCCAAAAGCAAAAATGTGCTAGTGCCAAACAACCAGAAGAGACCTGTGC
TTCACTCCTCAGGTGCAGGCTGCCTATCAGAAGGTGGTGGCTGGTGTGGCCAATGCCCTGGCTCACAAAT
ACCACTGAGATCTTTTTCCCTCTGCCAAAAATTATGGGGACATCATGAAGCCCCTTGAGCATCTGACTTC
TGGCTAATAAAGGAAATTTATTTTCATTGCAATAGTGTGTTGGAATTTTTTGTGTCTCTCACTCGGAAGG
ACATATGGGAGGGCAAATCATTTAAAACATCAGAATGAGTATTTGGTTTAGAGTTTGGCAACATATGCCC
ATATGCTGGCTGCCATGAACAAAGGTTGGCTATAAAGAGGTCATCAGTATATGAAACAGCCCCCTGCTGT
CCATTCCTTATTCCATAGAAAAGCCTTGACTTGAGGTTAGA
